Addgene plasmid #198860: pGL3-MTS-ND6-W82-L15-G1333N-UGI-Puro
Purpose: Employ DdCBE-mediated mtDNA editing to ablate mtProtein(ND6) by swapping Trp codon TGA with stop codon TAA in C6 cells
Depositing lab: Bin Shen. Depositing organization: Nanjing Medical University. Publication: A conditional knockout rat resource of mitochondrial protein-coding genes via a DdCBE-induced premature stop codon. Tan L, Qi X, Kong W, Jin J, Lu D, Zhang X, Wang Y, Wang S, Dong W, Shi X, Chen W, Wang J, Li K, Xie Y, Gao L, Guan F, Gao K, Li C, Wang C, Hu Z, Zhang L, Guo X, Shen B, Ma Y. Sci Adv. 2023 Apr 14;9(15):eadf2695. doi: 10.1126/sciadv.adf2695. Epub 2023 Apr 14. PubMed 37058569.
Backbone
  Vector backbone: pGL3
  Vector type: Mammalian Expression
Growth in bacteria
  Bacterial resistance: Ampicillin, 100 μg/mL
  Growth temperature: 37°C
  Growth strain: DH5alpha
  Copy number: High Copy
Gene/Insert
  Gene/Insert name: ND6-W82-L15 TALEN
  Species: R. norvegicus (rat)
  Cloning method: Gibson Cloning
Terms and licenses: Academic/Nonprofit Terms; Industry Terms: Not Available to Industry
Depositor comments: These plasmids may not be suitable for sequencing with NGS, because they contain RVD array. In our lab, we perform Sanger sequencing using the following primers: RVD seq Fwd TGACCGCAGTGGAGGCAGTG; RVD seq Rev TTCACTGCATCCAGCGCAGG
How to cite: pGL3-MTS-ND6-W82-L15-G1333N-UGI-Puro was a gift from Bin Shen (Addgene plasmid # 198860 ; http://n2t.net/addgene:198860 ; RRID:Addgene_198860)
