[The description below was written by a language model from this plasmid's Addgene catalogue record and pLannotate feature annotations shown in this document.]
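Description:
pGL3-MTS-ND6-W82-L15-G1333N-UGI-Puro is a mammalian expression plasmid on a pGL3 backbone that encodes one half of a DddA-derived cytosine base editor (DdCBE) pair aimed at the rat mitochondrial ND6 gene. It is maintained in E. coli as a high-copy plasmid through a ColE1/pUC-type origin and is selected with ampicillin via the β-lactamase gene and its native promoter.

The editor is driven by the CMV enhancer/promoter, with a T7 promoter just upstream of the coding region, and is terminated by the bGH polyadenylation signal. The open reading frame is annotated as TALE-derived N-terminal and C-terminal flanks (matches to avrXa10 and avrBs3) on either side of an unannotated stretch that corresponds to the repeat-variable diresidue array, which the depositor notes can make the plasmid poorly suited to NGS. This DNA-binding module is fused to a fragment of the DddA double-stranded DNA cytidine deaminase, named as the G1333 N-terminal split half, followed by a uracil glycosylase inhibitor (UGI) that protects the deaminated base from excision. The name indicates a mitochondrial targeting sequence at the start of the fusion, though it is not annotated separately in the feature table. A second cassette, hPGK promoter driving puromycin N-acetyltransferase, allows enrichment of transfected cells. Short fragments matching HIV-1 LTR and nef, SV40 large T antigen and TcR appear to be backbone remnants.

Deaminase activity requires a partner TALE carrying the complementary DddA half to bind nearby, so this plasmid is presumably used with a matching partner construct. The stated purpose is to ablate ND6 in rat C6 cells by converting the Trp82 codon TGA into the stop codon TAA in mitochondrial DNA.
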