Features (pLannotate 1.2.2; 18 found; start..end, strand, type, name):
      8..387     +  enhancer       CMV enhancer: human cytomegalovirus immediate early enhancer
    388..591     +  promoter       CMV promoter: human cytomegalovirus (CMV) immediate early promoter
    587..620     +  LTR            5' LTR (truncated) (fragment): truncated 5' long terminal repeat (LTR) from HIV-1
    636..654     +  promoter       T7 promoter: promoter for bacteriophage T7 RNA polymerase
    698..1402    +  CDS            avrXa10 (fragment): AVX10_XANOO - Experimental evidence at protein level: Swiss-Prot protein existence level 1. Avirulence protein. Induces the hypersensitive response (HR)in rice plants carrying the resistance gene Xa10. Activity depends on the presence of the core repeat domains; replacement with repeat domains from other proteins (AvrBs3 of X.euvesicatoria (AC P14727) or AvrXa7 of this organism) does not elicit the HR. Probably acts as a transcription factor in its host plant (rice) to induce plant resistance or disease. From Xanthomonas oryzae pv. oryzae.
   2789..2908    +  CDS            avrBs3 (fragment): AVRB3_XANEU - Experimental evidence at protein level: Swiss-Prot protein existence level 1. Avirulence protein. Acts as a transcription factor in C.annuum plants. In susceptible plants lacking the Bs3 resistance gene induces expression of a number of genes, including genes homologous to a family of auxin-induced genes, alpha-expansin genes, pectate lyase, anthocyanidin glucoside rhamnosyl transferase and at least one transcription factor, UPA20. Their expression leads to plant hypertrophy in mesophyll cells, probably mainly mediated by UPA20 (PubMed:17962565). In resistant plants induces the h
   2909..3049    +  CDS            dddA (fragment): DDDA_BURC1 - Experimental evidence at protein level: Swiss-Prot protein existence level 1. Toxic component of a toxin-immunity protein module, which functions as a cellular contact-dependent growth inhibition (CDI) system. CDI modules allow bacteria to communicate with and inhibit the growth of closely related neighboring bacteria in a contact-dependent fashion. Bacteria that have this module inhibit or kill bacteria without it, giving them a growth advantage. Probably specifically inhibited by cognate immunity protein DddI (Probable). The C-terminal 163 residue fragment has double-stranded DN
   3062..3310    +  CDS            UGI: UNGI_BPPB2 - Experimental evidence at protein level: Swiss-Prot protein existence level 1. This protein binds specifically and reversibly to the host uracil-DNA glycosylase, preventing removal of uracil residues from PBS2 DNA by the host uracil-excision repair system. From Bacillus phage PBS2 (Bacteriophage PBS2).
   3351..3575    +  polyA_signal   bGH poly(A) signal: bovine growth hormone polyadenylation signal
   3582..4092    +  promoter       hPGK promoter: human phosphoglycerate kinase 1 promoter
   4114..4713    +  CDS            PuroR (fragment): puromycin N-acetyltransferase; pac from Streptomyces; confers resistance to puromycin
   4756..4824    +  CDS            nef (fragment): NEF_HV1Z2 - Experimental evidence at protein level: Swiss-Prot protein existence level 1. Extracellular Nef protein targets CD4(+) T-lymphocytes for apoptosis by interacting with CXCR4 surface receptors. From Human immunodeficiency virus type 1 group M subtype D (isolate Z2/CDC-Z34) (HIV-1).
   4860..4981    -  polyA_signal   SV40 poly(A) signal: SV40 polyadenylation signal
   5004..5072    -  CDS            large T antigen (fragment): large T antigen from SV40 (simian virus 40)
   5088..5220    +  CDS            TcR (fragment): tetracycline efflux protein; tet; confers resistance to tetracycline
   5400..5988    -  rep_origin     ori: high-copy-number ColE1/pMB1/pBR322/pUC origin of replication
   6159..7019    -  CDS            AmpR: β-lactamase; bla; confers resistance to ampicillin, carbenicillin, and related antibiotics
   7020..7124    -  promoter       AmpR promoter: bla
>Addgene plasmid #198860 | pGL3-MTS-ND6-W82-L15-G1333N-UGI-Puro | addgene full sequence | sequence record 391394 | Addgene NGS Result
ACGCGTTGACATTGATTATTGACTAGTTATTAATAGTAATCAATTACGGGGTCATTAGTTCATAGCCCAT
ATATGGAGTTCCGCGTTACATAACTTACGGTAAATGGCCCGCCTGGCTGACCGCCCAACGACCCCCGCCC
ATTGACGTCAATAATGACGTATGTTCCCATAGTAACGCCAATAGGGACTTTCCATTGACGTCAATGGGTG
GAGTATTTACGGTAAACTGCCCACTTGGCAGTACATCAAGTGTATCATATGCCAAGTACGCCCCCTATTG
ACGTCAATGACGGTAAATGGCCCGCCTGGCATTATGCCCAGTACATGACCTTATGGGACTTTCCTACTTG
GCAGTACATCTACGTATTAGTCATCGCTATTACCATGGTGATGCGGTTTTGGCAGTACATCAATGGGCGT
GGATAGCGGTTTGACTCACGGGGATTTCCAAGTCTCCACCCCATTGACGTCAATGGGAGTTTGTTTTGGC
ACCAAAATCAACGGGACTTTCCAAAATGTCGTAACAACTCCGCCCCATTGACGCAAATGGGCGGTAGGCG
TGTACGGTGGGAGGTCTATATAAGCAGAGCTCTCTGGCTAACTAGAGAACCCACTGCTTACTGGCTTATC
GAAATTAATACGACTCACTATAGGGAGACAAGCTGGCTAGACCATGTTGGGGTTTGTGGGTCGGGTGGCC
GCTGCTCCGGCCTCCGGGGCCTTGCGGAGACTCACCCCTTCAGCGTCGCTGCCCCCAGCTCAGCTCTTAC
TGCGGGCCGCTCCGACGGCGGTCCATCCTGTCAGGGACTATGCGGCGCAAACATCTGAGAGCGGCGGAGG
CGGGAGCCCCGGCGCGGCCGCTGACTACAAGGATGACGACGATAAAGGTAGCGTGGATCTACGCACGCTC
GGCTACAGCCAGCAGCAACAGGAGAAGATCAAACCGAAGGTTCGTTCGACAGTGGCGCAGCACCACGAGG
CACTGGTCGGCCATGGGTTTACACACGCGCACATCGTTGCGCTCAGCCAACACCCGGCAGCGTTAGGGAC
CGTCGCTGTCAAGTATCAGGACATGATCGCAGCGTTGCCAGAGGCGACACACGAAGCGATCGTTGGCGTC
GGCAAACAGTGGTCCGGCGCACGCGCTCTGGAGGCCTTGCTCACGGTGGCGGGAGAGTTGAGAGGTCCAC
CGTTACAGTTGGACACAGGCCAACTTCTCAAGATTGCAAAACGTGGCGGCGTGACCGCAGTGGAGGCAGT
GCATGCATGGCGCAATGCACTGACGGGTGCCCCCCTGAACCTGACCCCGGAGCAGGTGGTGGCCATCGCT
AGTAATATTGGTGGCAAACAGGCTCTTGAGACGGTTCAGCGCCTCCTTCCAGTTCTCTGTCAAGCCCACG
GACTCACCCCAGATCAAGTTGTAGCGATTGCTAGTAATATTGGTGGCAAACAGGCTCTTGAGACGGTTCA
GCGCCTCCTTCCAGTTCTCTGTCAAGCCCACGGACTCACCCCAGATCAGGTTGTAGCGATTGCTAGTAAT
ATTGGTGGCAAACAGGCTCTTGAGACGGTTCAGCGCCTCCTTCCAGTTCTCTGTCAAGCCCACGGACTCA
CCCCAGATCAAGTTGTAGCGATTGCTAGTAATATTGGTGGCAAACAGGCTCTTGAGACGGTTCAGCGCCT
CCTTCCAGTTCTCTGTCAAGCCCACGGACTCACCCCAGATCAAGTGGTAGCGATTGCTAGTAATATTGGT
GGCAAACAGGCTCTTGAGACGGTTCAGCGCCTCCTTCCAGTTCTCTGTCAAGCCCACGGACTCACCCCAG
ATCAAGTTGTAGCGATTGCTAGTAATGGGGGTGGCAAACAGGCTCTTGAGACTGTTCAGCGCCTTCTACC
AGTTCTCTGTCAAGCCCACGGCCTGACGCCCGAGCAAGTTGTAGCGATTGCTAGTAATATTGGTGGCAAA
CAGGCTCTTGAGACGGTTCAGCGCCTCCTTCCAGTTCTCTGTCAAGCCCACGGACTCACCCCAGATCAAG
TTGTAGCGATTGCTAGTAATATTGGTGGCAAACAGGCTCTTGAGACGGTTCAGCGCCTCCTTCCAGTTCT
CTGTCAAGCCCACGGACTCACCCCAGATCAAGTTGTAGCAATTGCTAGTAATATTGGTGGCAAACAGGCT
CTTGAGACGGTTCAGCGCCTCCTTCCAGTTCTCTGTCAAGCCCACGGACTCACCCCAGATCAAGTTGTAG
CGATTGCTAGTCATGACGGTGGCAAACAGGCTCTTGAAACCGTCCAACGCCTTCTACCAGTTCTCTGTCA
AGCCCACGGACTAACCCCAGCGCAAGTTGTAGCGATTGCTAGTCATGACGGTGGCAAACAGGCTCTTGAA
ACCGTCCAACGCCTTCTACCAGTTCTCTGTCAAGCCCACGGACTAACCCCAGCGCAAGTTGTAGCGATTG
CTAGTAATATTGGTGGCAAACAGGCTCTTGAGACGGTTCAGCGCCTCCTTCCAGTTCTCTGTCAAGCCCA
CGGACTCACCCCAGATCAAGTTGTAGCGATAGCCAGTAATATTGGTGGCAAACAGGCTCTTGAGACGGTT
CAGCGCCTCCTTCCAGTTCTCTGTCAAGCCCACGGACTCACCCCAGATCAAGTTGTAGCGATTGCTAGTA
ATGGGGGTGGCAAACAGGCTCTTGAGACTGTTCAGCGCCTTCTACCAGTTCTCTGTCAAGCCCACGGCCT
GACGCCCGAGCAAGTTGTAGCGATTGCAAGTAATGGGGGCGGCAGGCCGGCGCTGGAGAGCATTGTTGCC
CAGTTATCTCGCCCTGATCCGGCGTTGGCCGCGTTGACCAACGACCACCTCGTCGCCTTGGCCTGCCTCG
GCGGACGTCCTGCGCTGGATGCAGTGAAAAAGGGATTGGGAGGCTCCGGCTCCTACGCCCTGGGCCCATA
TCAGATCTCTGCCCCACAGCTGCCAGCATACAACGGACAGACCGTGGGCACATTCTACTATGTGAATGAC
GCCGGCGGCCTGGAGTCTAAGGTGTTTAGCTCCGGCGGCTCTGGAGGCAGCACCAACCTGTCTGACATCA
TCGAGAAGGAGACAGGCAAGCAGCTGGTCATCCAGGAGAGCATCCTGATGCTGCCCGAAGAAGTCGAAGA
AGTGATCGGAAACAAGCCTGAGAGCGATATCCTGGTCCATACCGCCTACGACGAGAGTACCGACGAAAAT
GTGATGCTGCTGACATCCGACGCCCCAGAGTATAAGCCCTGGGCTCTGGTCATCCAGGATTCCAACGGAG
AGAACAAAATCAAAATGCTGTAATCTAGAGGGCCCGTTTAAACCCGCTGATCAGCCTCGACTGTGCCTTC
TAGTTGCCAGCCATCTGTTGTTTGCCCCTCCCCCGTGCCTTCCTTGACCCTGGAAGGTGCCACTCCCACT
GTCCTTTCCTAATAAAATGAGGAAATTGCATCGCATTGTCTGAGTAGGTGTCATTCTATTCTGGGGGGTG
GGGTGGGGCAGGACAGCAAGGGGGAGGATTGGGAAGACAATAGCAGGCATGCTGGGGATGCGGTGGGCTC
TATGGCTCGAGGGGGTTGGGGTTGCGCCTTTTCCAAGGCAGCCCTGGGTTTGCGCAGGGACGCGGCTGCT
CTGGGCGTGGTTCCGGGAAACGCAGCGGCGCCGACCCTGGGACTCGCACATTCTTCACGTCCGTTCGCAG
CGTCACCCGGATCTTCGCCGCTACCCTTGTGGGCCCCCCGGCGACGCTTCCTGCTCCGCCCCTAAGTCGG
GAAGGTTCCTTGCGGTTCGCGGCGTGCCGGACGTGACAAACGGAAGCCGCACGTCTCACTAGTACCCTCG
CAGACGGACAGCGCCAGGGAGCAATGGCAGCGCGCCGACCGCGATGGGCTGTGGCCAATAGCGGCTGCTC
AGCAGGGCGCGCCGAGAGCAGCGGCCGGGAAGGGGCGGTGCGGGAGGCGGGGTGTGGGGCGGTAGTGTGG
GCCCTGTTCCTGCCCGCGCGGTGTTCCGCATTCTGCAAGCCTCCGGAGCGCACGTCGGCAGTCGGCTCCC
TCGTTGACCGAATCACCGACCTCTCTCCCCAGGGGGATCCACCGGAGCTTACCATGACCGAGTACAAGCC
CACGGTGCGCCTCGCCACCCGCGACGACGTCCCCAGGGCCGTACGCACCCTCGCCGCCGCGTTCGCCGAC
TACCCCGCCACGCGCCACACCGTCGATCCGGACCGCCACATCGAGCGGGTCACCGAGCTGCAAGAACTCT
TCCTCACGCGCGTCGGGCTCGACATCGGCAAGGTGTGGGTCGCGGACGACGGCGCCGCGGTGGCGGTCTG
GACCACGCCGGAGAGCGTCGAAGCGGGGGCGGTGTTCGCCGAGATCGGCCCGCGCATGGCCGAGTTGAGC
GGTTCCCGGCTGGCCGCGCAGCAACAGATGGAAGGCCTCCTGGCGCCGCACCGGCCCAAGGAGCCCGCGT
GGTTCCTGGCCACCGTCGGCGTCTCGCCCGACCACCAGGGCAAGGGTCTGGGCAGCGCCGTCGTGCTCCC
CGGAGTGGAGGCGGCCGAGCGCGCCGGGGTGCCCGCCTTCCTGGAAACCTCCGCGCCCCGCAACCTCCCC
TTCTACGAGCGGCTCGGCTTCACCGTCACCGCCGACGTCGAGGTGCCCGAAGGACCGCGCACCTGGTGCA
TGACCCGCAAGCCCGGTGCCTGACGCCCGCCCCACGACCCGCAGCGCCCGACCGAAAGGAGCGCACGACC
CCATGCATCGGTACCTTTAAGACCAATGACTTACAAGGCAGCTGTAGATCTTAGCCACTTTCTAGAGTCG
GGGCGGCCGGCCGCTTCGAGCAGACATGATAAGATACATTGATGAGTTTGGACAAACCACAACTAGAATG
CAGTGAAAAAAATGCTTTATTTGTGAAATTTGTGATGCTATTGCTTTATTTGTAACCATTATAAGCTGCA
ATAAACAAGTTAACAACAACAATTGCATTCATTTTATGTTTCAGGTTCAGGGGGAGGTGTGGGAGGTTTT
TTAAAGCAAGTAAAACCTCTACAAATGTGGTAAAATCGATAAGGATCCGTCGACCGATGCCCTTGAGAGC
CTTCAACCCAGTCAGCTCCTTCCGGTGGGCGCGGGGCATGACTATCGTCGCCGCACTTATGACTGTCTTC
TTTATCATGCAACTCGTAGGACAGGTGCCGGCAGCGCTCTTCCGCTTCCTCGCTCACTGACTCGCTGCGC
TCGGTCGTTCGGCTGCGGCGAGCGGTATCAGCTCACTCAAAGGCGGTAATACGGTTATCCACAGAATCAG
GGGATAACGCAGGAAAGAACATGTGAGCAAAAGGCCAGCAAAAGGCCAGGAACCGTAAAAAGGCCGCGTT
GCTGGCGTTTTTCCATAGGCTCCGCCCCCCTGACGAGCATCACAAAAATCGACGCTCAAGTCAGAGGTGG
CGAAACCCGACAGGACTATAAAGATACCAGGCGTTTCCCCCTGGAAGCTCCCTCGTGCGCTCTCCTGTTC
CGACCCTGCCGCTTACCGGATACCTGTCCGCCTTTCTCCCTTCGGGAAGCGTGGCGCTTTCTCATAGCTC
ACGCTGTAGGTATCTCAGTTCGGTGTAGGTCGTTCGCTCCAAGCTGGGCTGTGTGCACGAACCCCCCGTT
CAGCCCGACCGCTGCGCCTTATCCGGTAACTATCGTCTTGAGTCCAACCCGGTAAGACACGACTTATCGC
CACTGGCAGCAGCCACTGGTAACAGGATTAGCAGAGCGAGGTATGTAGGCGGTGCTACAGAGTTCTTGAA
GTGGTGGCCTAACTACGGCTACACTAGAAGAACAGTATTTGGTATCTGCGCTCTGCTGAAGCCAGTTACC
TTCGGAAAAAGAGTTGGTAGCTCTTGATCCGGCAAACAAACCACCGCTGGTAGCGGTGGTTTTTTTGTTT
GCAAGCAGCAGATTACGCGCAGAAAAAAAGGATCTCAAGAAGATCCTTTGATCTTTTCTACGGGGTCTGA
CGCTCAGTGGAACGAAAACTCACGTTAAGGGATTTTGGTCATGAGATTATCAAAAAGGATCTTCACCTAG
ATCCTTTTAAATTAAAAATGAAGTTTTAAATCAATCTAAAGTATATATGAGTAAACTTGGTCTGACAGTT
ACCAATGCTTAATCAGTGAGGCACCTATCTCAGCGATCTGTCTATTTCGTTCATCCATAGTTGCCTGACT
CCCCGTCGTGTAGATAACTACGATACGGGAGGGCTTACCATCTGGCCCCAGTGCTGCAATGATACCGCGG
GACCCACGCTCACCGGCTCCAGATTTATCAGCAATAAACCAGCCAGCCGGAAGGGCCGAGCGCAGAAGTG
GTCCTGCAACTTTATCCGCCTCCATCCAGTCTATTAATTGTTGCCGGGAAGCTAGAGTAAGTAGTTCGCC
AGTTAATAGTTTGCGCAACGTTGTTGCCATTGCTACAGGCATCGTGGTGTCACGCTCGTCGTTTGGTATG
GCTTCATTCAGCTCCGGTTCCCAACGATCAAGGCGAGTTACATGATCCCCCATGTTGTGCAAAAAAGCGG
TTAGCTCCTTCGGTCCTCCGATCGTTGTCAGAAGTAAGTTGGCCGCAGTGTTATCACTCATGGTTATGGC
AGCACTGCATAATTCTCTTACTGTCATGCCATCCGTAAGATGCTTTTCTGTGACTGGTGAGTACTCAACC
AAGTCATTCTGAGAATAGTGTATGCGGCGACCGAGTTGCTCTTGCCCGGCGTCAATACGGGATAATACCG
CGCCACATAGCAGAACTTTAAAAGTGCTCATCATTGGAAAACGTTCTTCGGGGCGAAAACTCTCAAGGAT
CTTACCGCTGTTGAGATCCAGTTCGATGTAACCCACTCGTGCACCCAACTGATCTTCAGCATCTTTTACT
TTCACCAGCGTTTCTGGGTGAGCAAAAACAGGAAGGCAAAATGCCGCAAAAAAGGGAATAAGGGCGACAC
GGAAATGTTGAATACTCATACTCTTCCTTTTTCAATATTATTGAAGCATTTATCAGGGTTATTGTCTCAT
GAGCGGATACATATTTGAATGTATTTAGAAAAATAAACAAATAGGGGTTCCGCGCACATTTCCCCGAAAA
GTGCCACCTG
